Addgene plasmid #42928: pPV475
Depositing lab: James Lok. Depositing organization: University of Pennsylvania.
Backbone
  Vector backbone: pDONR P2R-P3
  Backbone manufacturer: Invitrogen
  Backbone size w/o insert (bp): 4773
  Total vector size (bp): 3240
  Vector type: Multi-site Gateway donor plasmid
Growth in bacteria
  Bacterial resistance: Kanamycin, 50 μg/mL
  Growth temperature: 37°C
  Growth strain: DH5alpha
  Copy number: Unknown
Gene/Insert
  Gene/Insert name: attR2::Ss-era-1 terminator (598 bp)::attL3 (alt names: Ss-era-1 terminator; era-1)
  Species: Strongyloides stercoralis
  Insert size (bp): 598
  Cloning method: Gateway Cloning
  Sequencing primers: 5′ M13_pUC_fwd; 3′ M13_rev
Resource information
  A portion of this plasmid was derived from a plasmid made by: Ss-era-1 terminator (598 bp) from pAJ08 (Addgene plasmid #14912, James Lok lab)
Terms and licenses: Academic/Nonprofit Terms; Industry Terms: Not Available to Industry
How to cite: pPV475 was a gift from James Lok (Addgene plasmid # 42928 ; http://n2t.net/addgene:42928 ; RRID:Addgene_42928)
