[The description below was written by a language model from this plasmid's Addgene catalogue record and pLannotate feature annotations shown in this document.]
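Description:
pPV475 is a MultiSite Gateway entry clone built by BP recombination into the Invitrogen pDONR P2R-P3 donor backbone, giving a 3,240 bp plasmid that supplies the 3′ (third-position) element for three-fragment Gateway assemblies. It is maintained in E. coli under kanamycin selection through an aminoglycoside phosphotransferase (KanR) gene and replicates from a high-copy ColE1/pUC-type origin. The finished plasmid is smaller than the empty donor vector (listed at 4,773 bp), as expected when the donor's exchangeable cassette is replaced by a short insert during the BP reaction.

The payload is a 598 bp terminator (3′ regulatory) region of the Strongyloides stercoralis era-1 gene, derived from the earlier plasmid pAJ08 and flanked by attR2 on one side and attL3 on the other. The automated feature table annotates attR2 directly. At the opposite end of the insert it reports an attB3 core overlapping a fragment labelled attL1, which is most plausibly the annotation tool's partial match to the attL3 site named in the catalogue entry. The Ss-era-1 sequence itself lies in the unannotated interval between these sites. Upstream rrnB T1 and T2 terminators insulate the cloning region from read-through transcription, and a T7 promoter plus small lacI and lacZα remnants are backbone features, with M13 primer sites used for sequencing across the insert.

In an LR reaction, the plasmid would be combined with a 5′ promoter entry clone, a middle coding-sequence entry clone and a compatible destination vector. This places the Ss-era-1 terminator downstream of a chosen gene, which suggests modular assembly of transgene constructs for this parasitic nematode, although the record does not state a specific application.
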