Features (pLannotate 1.2.2; 10 found; start..end, strand, type, name):
    121..213     +  CDS            lacI (fragment): lac repressor; lacI; The lac repressor binds to the lac operator to inhibit transcription in E. coli. This inhibition can be relieved by adding lactose or isopropyl-β-D-thiogalactopyranoside (IPTG).
    268..295     -  terminator     rrnB T2 terminator: transcription terminator T2 from the E. coli rrnB gene
    427..470     +  terminator     rrnB T1 terminator: Escherichia coli rrnB; transcription terminator T1 from the E. coli rrnB gene
    517..553     -  CDS            lacZα (fragment): LacZα fragment of β-galactosidase; lacZ fragment
    624..747     -  protein_bind   attR2: mutant version of attR; recombination site for the Gateway® LR reaction LR Clonase™
   1349..1369    -  protein_bind   attB3: mutant version of attB; core recombination site for the Gateway® BP reaction BP Clonase™
   1360..1445    -  protein_bind   attL1 (fragment): mutant version of attL; recombination site for the Gateway® LR reaction LR Clonase™
   1482..1500    -  promoter       T7 promoter: promoter for bacteriophage T7 RNA polymerase
   1634..2443    +  CDS            KanR: aminoglycoside phosphotransferase; aph(3')-Ia; confers resistance to kanamycin in bacteria or G418 (Geneticin®) in eukaryotes
   2590..3178    +  rep_origin     ori: high-copy-number ColE1/pMB1/pBR322/pUC origin of replication
>Addgene plasmid #42928 | pPV475 | depositor full sequence | sequence record 58191 | pPV475 sequence 3240 bps
CTTTCCTGCGTTATCCCCTGATTCTGTGGATAACCGTATTACCGCCTTTGAGTGAGCTGATACCGCTCGC
CGCAGCCGAACGACCGAGCGCAGCGAGTCAGTGAGCGAGGAAGCGGAAGAGCGCCCAATACGCAAACCGC
CTCTCCCCGCGCGTTGGCCGATTCATTAATGCAGCTGGCACGACAGGTTTCCCGACTGGAAAGCGGGCAG
TGAGCGCAACGCAATTAATACGCGTACCGCTAGCCAGGAAGAGTTTGTAGAAACGCAAAAAGGCCATCCG
TCAGGATGGCCTTCTGCTTAGTTTGATGCCTGGCAGTTTATGGCGGGCGTCCTGCCCGCCACCCTCCGGG
CCGTTGCTTCACAACGTTCAAATCCGCTCCCGGCGGATTTGTCCTACTCAGGAGAGCGTTCACCGACAAA
CAACAGATAAAACGAAAGGCCCAGTCTTCCGACTGAGCCTTTCGTTTTATTTGATGCCTGGCAGTTCCCT
ACTCTCGCGTTAACGCTAGCATGGATGTTTTCCCAGTCACGACGTTGTAAAACGACGGCCAGTCTTAAGC
TCGGGCCCTGCAGCTCTAGAGCTCGAATTCTACAGGTCACTAATACCATCTAAGTAGTTGGTTCATAGTG
ACTGCATATGTTGTGTTTTACAGTATTATGTAGTCTGTTTTTTATGCAAAATCTAATTTAATATATTGAT
ATTTATATCATTTTACGTTTCTCGTTCAACTTTCTTGTACAAAGTGGCCCTAGGAATTTATTTTGATAAG
TCTCGCGTATTTTATTTGTAATAATCTTTTTATAAGATCAATTTACATTTATACTGATAAAATTGACACA
ATTACACTTTTTATTATAAAATATTTTAAAATATTTCTATCAAAAGGTTTATTTTTGTTTTAAATATAAT
GGTTTTTTTTGTAAAAAATACTTATTTCGTTTGATAATCTTTATTCAGAGATTTGAATAATTTTAAATAA
AGTAGTTTAGTTTTCATATAAAAGTTAATGGTATATATAAATATTTAAATAGTAAAGATTGAATCAGTAT
TCAAAATGACACCTAAAAGTTATTCTATTTCTAGCTATAACAATAATAATAAAGATAATTATGATACAGA
TTTAGAAAAAAAAATAAGGTTAAATTAATTAATTCTATTTTTAATTAAAATGATTTAAGGGAGTTAAATG
AAACAGAAACAGATTGGGTCTCTATATATTTAGTTTATGTAATGTTATTTTTTGGTGGAATACAAATAAC
GGTATATTTTACTTCAATGTGGCCATACTTATCAACAATAAATAGTAAGGCAAATGTAGATACTTTAGGG
TGGGTTGTAGCACTAGTGCAACTTTATTATACAAAGTTGGCATTATAAAAAAGCATTGCTTATCAATTTG
TTGCAACGAACAGGTCACTATCAGTCAAAATAAAATCATTATTTGGAGCTCCATGGTAGCGTTAACGCGG
CCGCGATATCCCCTATAGTGAGTCGTATTACATGGTCATAGCTGTTTCCTGGCAGCTCTGGCCCGTGTCT
CAAAATCTCTGATGTTACATTGCACAAGATAAAAATATATCATCATGAACAATAAAACTGTCTGCTTACA
TAAACAGTAATACAAGGGGTGTTATGAGCCATATTCAACGGGAAACGTCGAGGCCGCGATTAAATTCCAA
CATGGATGCTGATTTATATGGGTATAAATGGGCTCGCGATAATGTCGGGCAATCAGGTGCGACAATCTAT
CGCTTGTATGGGAAGCCCGATGCGCCAGAGTTGTTTCTGAAACATGGCAAAGGTAGCGTTGCCAATGATG
TTACAGATGAGATGGTCAGACTAAACTGGCTGACGGAATTTATGCCTCTTCCGACCATCAAGCATTTTAT
CCGTACTCCTGATGATGCATGGTTACTCACCACTGCGATCCCCGGAAAAACAGCATTCCAGGTATTAGAA
GAATATCCTGATTCAGGTGAAAATATTGTTGATGCGCTGGCAGTGTTCCTGCGCCGGTTGCATTCGATTC
CTGTTTGTAATTGTCCTTTTAACAGCGATCGCGTATTTCGTCTCGCTCAGGCGCAATCACGAATGAATAA
CGGTTTGGTTGATGCGAGTGATTTTGATGACGAGCGTAATGGCTGGCCTGTTGAACAAGTCTGGAAAGAA
ATGCATAAACTTTTGCCATTCTCACCGGATTCAGTCGTCACTCATGGTGATTTCTCACTTGATAACCTTA
TTTTTGACGAGGGGAAATTAATAGGTTGTATTGATGTTGGACGAGTCGGAATCGCAGACCGATACCAGGA
TCTTGCCATCCTATGGAACTGCCTCGGTGAGTTTTCTCCTTCATTACAGAAACGGCTTTTTCAAAAATAT
GGTATTGATAATCCTGATATGAATAAATTGCAGTTTCATTTGATGCTCGATGAGTTTTTCTAATCAGAAT
TGGTTAATTGGTTGTAACACTGGCAGAGCATTACGCTGACTTGACGGGACGGCGCAAGCTCATGACCAAA
ATCCCTTAACGTGAGTTACGCGTCGTTCCACTGAGCGTCAGACCCCGTAGAAAAGATCAAAGGATCTTCT
TGAGATCCTTTTTTTCTGCGCGTAATCTGCTGCTTGCAAACAAAAAAACCACCGCTACCAGCGGTGGTTT
GTTTGCCGGATCAAGAGCTACCAACTCTTTTTCCGAAGGTAACTGGCTTCAGCAGAGCGCAGATACCAAA
TACTGTCCTTCTAGTGTAGCCGTAGTTAGGCCACCACTTCAAGAACTCTGTAGCACCGCCTACATACCTC
GCTCTGCTAATCCTGTTACCAGTGGCTGCTGCCAGTGGCGATAAGTCGTGTCTTACCGGGTTGGACTCAA
GACGATAGTTACCGGATAAGGCGCAGCGGTCGGGCTGAACGGGGGGTTCGTGCACACAGCCCAGCTTGGA
GCGAACGACCTACACCGAACTGAGATACCTACAGCGTGAGCATTGAGAAAGCGCCACGCTTCCCGAAGGG
AGAAAGGCGGACAGGTATCCGGTAAGCGGCAGGGTCGGAACAGGAGAGCGCACGAGGGAGCTTCCAGGGG
GAAACGCCTGGTATCTTTATAGTCCTGTCGGGTTTCGCCACCTCTGACTTGAGCGTCGATTTTTGTGATG
CTCGTCAGGGGGGCGGAGCCTATGGAAAAACGCCAGCAACGCGGCCTTTTTACGGTTCCTGGCCTTTTGC
TGGCCTTTTGCTCACATGTT
