>Addgene plasmid #42928 | pPV475 | addgene partial sequence | sequence record 59464 | M13_pUC_fwd
CAGCTCTAGAGCTCGAATTCTACAGGTCACTAATACCATCTAAGTAGTTGGTTCATAGTGACTGCATATG
TTGTGTTTTACAGTATTATGTAGTCTGTTTTTTATGCAAAATCTAATTTAATATATTGATATTTATATCA
TTTTACGTTTCTCGTTCAACTTTCTTGTACAAAGTGGCCCTAGGAATTTATTTTGATAAGTCTCGCGTAT
TTTATTTGTAATAATCTTTTTATAAGATCAATTTACATTTATACTGATAAAATTGACACAATTACACTTT
TTATTATAAAATATTTTAAAATATTTCTATCAAAAGGTTTATTTTTGTTTTAAATATAATGGTTTTTTTT
GTAAAAAATACTTATTTCGTTTGATAATCTTTATTCAGAGATTTGAATAATTTTAAATAAAGTAGTTTAG
TTTTCATATAAAAGTTAATGGTATATATAAATATTTAAATAGTAAAGATTGAATCAGTATTCAAAATGAC
ACCTAAAAGTTATTCTATTTCTAGCTATAACAATAATAATAAAGATAATTATGATACAGATTTAGAAAAA
AAAATAAGGTTAAATTAATTAATTCTATTTTTAATTAAAATGATTTAAGGGAGTTAAATGAAACAGAAAC
AGATTGGGTCTCTATATATTTAGTTTATGTAATGTTATTTTTTGGTGGAATACAAATAACGGTATATTTT
ACTTCAATGTGGCCATACTTATCAACAATAAATAGTAAGGCAAATGTAGATACTTTAGGGTGGGTTGTAG
CACTAGTGCAACTTTATTATACAAAGTTGGCATTATAAAAAAGCATTGCTTATCAATTTGTTGCAACGAA
CAGGTCACTATCAGTCAAAATAAAATCATTATTTGGAGCTCCATGGTAGCGTTAACGCGGCCGCGATATC
CCCTATAGTGAGTCGTATTACATGGTCATAGCTGTTTCCTGGCAGCTCTGGCCCGTGTCTCAAAATCTCT
GA
