>Addgene plasmid #42928 | pPV475 | addgene partial sequence | sequence record 59789 | M13_rev
CGCGGCCGCGTTAACGCTACCATGGAGCTCCAAATAATGATTTTATTTTGACTGATAGTGACCTGTTCGT
TGCAACAAATTGATAAGCAATGCTTTTTTATAATGCCAACTTTGTATAATAAAGTTGCACTAGTGCTACA
ACCCACCCTAAAGTATCTACATTTGCCTTACTATTTATTGTTGATAAGTATGGCCACATTGAAGTAAAAT
ATACCGTTATTTGTATTCCACCAAAAAATAACATTACATAAACTAAATATATAGAGACCCAATCTGTTTC
TGTTTCATTTAACTCCCTTAAATCATTTTAATTAAAAATAGAATTAATTAATTTAACCTTATTTTTTTTT
CTAAATCTGTATCATAATTATCTTTATTATTATTGTTATAGCTAGAAATAGAATAACTTTTAGGTGTCAT
TTTGAATACTGATTCAATCTTTACTATTTAAATATTTATATATACCATTAACTTTTATATGAAAACTAAA
CTACTTTATTTAAAATTATTCAAATCTCTGAATAAAGATTATCAAACGAAATAAGTATTTTTTACAAAAA
AAACCATTATATTTAAAACAAAAATAAACCTTTTGATAGAAATATTTTAAAATATTTTATAATAAAAAGT
GTAATTGTGTCAATTTTATCAGTATAAATGTAAATTGATCTTATAAAAAGATTATTACAAATAAAATACG
CGAGACTTATCAAAATAAATTCCTAGGGCCACTTTGTACAAGAAAGTTGAACGAGAAACGTAAAATGATA
TAAATATCAATATATTAAATTAGATTTTGCATAAAAAACAGACTACATAATACTGTAAAACACAACATAT
GCAGTCACTATGAACCAACTACTTAGATGGTATTAGTGACCTGTAGAATTCGAGCTCTAGAGCTGCAGGG
CCCGAGCTTA
